Addgene plasmid #19754: human STIM1 YFP
Depositing lab: Anjana Rao. Depositing organization: Boston Children's Hospital. Publication: Orai1 is an essential pore subunit of the CRAC channel. Prakriya M, Feske S, Gwack Y, Srikanth S, Rao A, Hogan PG. Nature. 2006 Sep 14. 443(7108):230-3. 10.1038/nature05122 PubMed 16921383.
Backbone
  Vector backbone: MO91
  Backbone manufacturer: See author's map
  Backbone size w/o insert (bp): 6000
  Vector type: Mammalian Expression, Retroviral
  Selectable markers: Puromycin
Growth in bacteria
  Bacterial resistance: Ampicillin, 100 μg/mL
  Growth temperature: 37°C
  Growth strain: DH5alpha
  Copy number: Unknown
Gene/Insert
  Gene/Insert name: STIM1 (alt name: stromal interaction molecule 1)
  Species: H. sapiens (human)
  Entrez Gene: STIM1 (a.k.a. D11S4896E, GOK, IMD10, STRMK, TAM, TAM1)
  Tag / fusion protein: YFP (C terminal on insert)
  Cloning method: Restriction Enzyme; 5′ cloning site XhoI (unknown if destroyed); 3′ cloning site NotI (unknown if destroyed)
  Sequencing primers: 5′ n/a; 3′ EGFP-N
Terms and licenses: Academic/Nonprofit Terms; Industry Terms: Not Available to Industry
Depositor comments: See Author's Map for empty backbone (MO91) information.
How to cite: human STIM1 YFP was a gift from Anjana Rao (Addgene plasmid # 19754 ; http://n2t.net/addgene:19754 ; RRID:Addgene_19754)
