[The description below was written by a language model from this plasmid's Addgene catalogue record and pLannotate feature annotations shown in this document.]
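Description:
human STIM1 YFP is a gammaretroviral mammalian expression plasmid built on the MO91 backbone, carrying human STIM1 (stromal interaction molecule 1) fused at its C terminus to YFP. The sequenced record is about 9.1 kb. In bacteria it is maintained through a high-copy ColE1/pUC-type origin and selected with ampicillin via the β-lactamase gene. Short remnants of lac, rop and bom sequences are leftovers of the cloning vector lineage.

The viral cassette has an MSCV-like layout. A CMV enhancer/promoter is joined to a truncated 5' LTR, which drives strong transcription of the viral genomic RNA in transfected packaging cells. This is followed by the MESV Ψ packaging signal and a truncated gag segment lacking its start codon, which extends the packaging region without producing Gag protein. The STIM1 coding sequence, cloned between XhoI and NotI, follows and is linked through a short polylinker remnant to the fluorescent protein, which the annotation identifies as mEYFP, the monomeric A206K variant. Fragmentary FLAG and HA matches lie downstream of the YFP; the record does not show whether they are translated as part of the fusion, and they may be unused backbone tag sequences. No dedicated internal promoter for the fusion is annotated, so expression in transduced cells presumably comes from the LTR. A separate mouse PGK promoter drives the puromycin resistance gene for selecting transduced cells, and the cassette ends in the MESV 3' LTR.

The construct suits transient transfection or stable retroviral transduction of mammalian cells to express fluorescent STIM1. The associated publication concerns Orai1 and the CRAC channel, so likely uses include imaging STIM1 localisation and studying store-operated calcium entry.
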