Features (pLannotate 1.2.2; 24 found; start..end, strand, type, name):
    124..223     +  misc_feature   bom (fragment): basis of mobility region from pBR322
    229..296     -  CDS            lacZα (fragment): LacZα fragment of β-galactosidase; lacZ fragment
    302..681     +  enhancer       CMV enhancer: human cytomegalovirus immediate early enhancer
    682..885     +  promoter       CMV promoter: human cytomegalovirus (CMV) immediate early promoter
    886..1061    +  LTR            5' LTR (truncated): truncated long terminal repeat from Moloney murine sarcoma virus
   1125..1466    +  misc_feature   MESV Ψ: packaging signal of murine embryonic stem cell virus
   1533..1949    +  CDS            gag (truncated): truncated Moloney murine leukemia virus (MMLV) gag gene lacking the start codon
   1968..4022    +  CDS            STIM1: STIM1_HUMAN - Also known as GOK From Homo sapiens (Human).
   4023..4060    +  misc_feature   MCS (fragment): multiple cloning site
   4074..4793    +  CDS            mEYFP: enhanced YFP with monomerizing A206K mutation (Zacharias et al., 2002) mammalian codon-optimized
   4807..4827    +  CDS            FLAG (fragment): FLAG® epitope tag, followed by an enterokinase cleavage site
   4851..4879    +  CDS            3xHA (fragment): three tandem HA epitope tags
   4912..5002    +  ncRNA          G-CSF SLDE (fragment): Accession: RF00183 - G-CSF factor stem-loop destabilising element (SLDE)
   5002..5501    +  promoter       PGK promoter: mouse phosphoglycerate kinase 1 promoter
   5522..6121    +  CDS            PuroR: puromycin N-acetyltransferase; pac from Streptomyces alboniger; confers resistance to puromycin
   6221..6735    +  LTR            3' LTR: 3' long terminal repeat from murine embryonic stem cell virus
   6897..6913    -  protein_bind   lac operator: The lac repressor binds to the lac operator to inhibit transcription in E. coli. This inhibition can be relieved by adding lactose or isopropyl-β-D-thiogalactopyranoside (IPTG). lac repressor encoded by lacI
   6921..6951    -  promoter       lac promoter: promoter for the E. coli lac operon
   6966..6987    -  protein_bind   CAP binding site: CAP binding activates transcription in the presence of cAMP. E. coli catabolite activator protein
   7000..7092    -  CDS            lacI (fragment): lac repressor; lacI; The lac repressor binds to the lac operator to inhibit transcription in E. coli. This inhibition can be relieved by adding lactose or isopropyl-β-D-thiogalactopyranoside (IPTG).
   7275..7863    -  rep_origin     ori: high-copy-number ColE1/pMB1/pBR322/pUC origin of replication
   8034..8894    -  CDS            AmpR: β-lactamase; bla; confers resistance to ampicillin, carbenicillin, and related antibiotics
   8895..8999    -  promoter       AmpR promoter: bla
   9094..22      +  CDS            rop (fragment) (across the origin): Rop protein, which maintains plasmids at low copy number; rop
>Addgene plasmid #19754 | human STIM1 YFP | addgene full sequence | sequence record 181136 | Addgene NGS Result
TGATGACGGTGAAAACCTCTGACACATGCAGCTCCCGGAGACGGTCACAGCTTGTCTGTAAGCGGATGCC
GGGAGCAGACAAGCCCGTCAGGGCGCGTCAGCGGGTGTTGGCGGGTGTCGGGGCTGGCTTAACTATGCGG
CATCAGAGCAGATTGTACTGAGAGTGCACCATATGCGGTGTGAAATACCGCACAGATGCGTAAGGAGAAA
ATACCGCATCAGGCGCCATTCGCCATTCAGGCTGCGCAACTGTTGGGAAGGGCGATCGGTGCGGGCCTCT
TCGCTATTACGCCAGCGCGTTGACATTGATTATTGACTAGTTATTAATAGTAATCAATTACGGGGTCATT
AGTTCATAGCCCATATATGGAGTTCCGCGTTACATAACTTACGGTAAATGGCCCGCCTGGCTGACCGCCC
AACGACCCCCGCCCATTGACGTCAATAATGACGTATGTTCCCATAGTAACGCCAATAGGGACTTTCCATT
GACGTCAATGGGTGGAGTATTTACGGTAAACTGCCCACTTGGCAGTACATCAAGTGTATCATATGCCAAG
TACGCCCCCTATTGACGTCAATGACGGTAAATGGCCCGCCTGGCATTATGCCCAGTACATGACCTTATGG
GACTTTCCTACTTGGCAGTACATCTACGTATTAGTCATCGCTATTACCATGGTGATGCGGTTTTGGCAGT
ACATCAATGGGCGTGGATAGCGGTTTGACTCACGGGGATTTCCAAGTCTCCACCCCATTGACGTCAATGG
GAGTTTGTTTTGGCACCAAAATCAACGGGACTTTCCAAAATGTCGTAACAACTCCGCCCCATTGACGCAA
ATGGGCGGTAGGCGTGTACGGTGGGAGGTCTATATAAGCAGAGCTCAATAAAAGAGCCCACAACCCCTCA
CTCGGCGCGCCAGTCCTCCGATAGACTGCGTCGCCCGGGTACCCGTATTCCCAATAAAGCCTCTTGCTGT
TTGCATCCGAATCGTGGACTCGCTGATCCTTGGGAGGGTCTCCTCAGATTGATTGACTGCCCACCTCGGG
GGTCTTTCATTTGGAGGTTCCACCGAGATTTGGAGACCCCTGCCCAGGGACCACCGACCCCCCCGCCGGG
AGGTAAGCTGGCCAGCGGTCGTTTCGTGTCTGTCTCTGTCTTTGTGCGTGTTTGTGCCGGCATCTAATGT
TTGCGCCTGCGTCTGTACTAGTTAGCTAACTAGCTCTGTATCTGGCGGACCCGTGGTGGAACTGACGAGT
TCTGAACACCCGGCCGCAACCCTGGGAGACGTCCCAGGGACTTTGGGGGCCGTTTTTGTGGCCCGACCTG
AGGAAGGGAGTCGATGTGGAATCCGACCCCGTCAGGATATGTGGTTCTGGTAGGAGACGAGAACCTAAAA
CAGTTCCCGCCTCCGTCTGAATTTTTGCTTTCGGTTTGGAACCGAAGCCGCGCGTCTTGTCTGCTGCAGC
GCTGCAGCATCGTTCTGTGTTGTCTCTGTCTGACTGTGTTTCTGTATTTGTCTGAAAATTAGGGCCAGAC
TGTTACCACTCCCTTAAGTTTGACCTTAGGTCACTGGAAAGATGTCGAGCGGATCGCTCACAACCAGTCG
GTAGATGTCAAGAAGAGACGTTGGGTTACCTTCTGCTCTGCAGAATGGCCAACCTTTAACGTCGGATGGC
CGCGAGACGGCACCTTTAACCGAGACCTCATCACCCAGGTTAAGATCAAGGTCTTTTCACCTGGCCCGCA
TGGACACCCAGACCAGGTCCCCTACATCGTGACCTGGGAAGCCTTGGCTTTTGACCCCCCTCCCTGGGTC
AAGCCCTTTGTACACCCTAAGCCTCCGCCTCCTCTTCCTCCATCCGCCCCGTCTCTCCCCCTTGAACCTC
CTCGTTCGACCCCGCCTCGATCCTCCCTTTATCCAGCCCTCACTCCTTCTCTAGGCGCCGGAATTAGATC
TCTCGAGATGGATGTATGCGTCCGTCTTGCCCTGTGGCTCCTCTGGGGACTCCTCCTGCACCAGGGCCAG
AGCCTCAGCCATAGTCACAGTGAGAAGGCGACAGGAACCAGCTCGGGGGCCAACTCTGAGGAGTCCACTG
CAGCAGAGTTTTGCCGAATTGACAAGCCCCTGTGTCACAGTGAGGATGAGAAACTCAGCTTCGAGGCAGT
CCGTAACATCCACAAACTGATGGACGATGATGCCAATGGTGATGTGGATGTGGAAGAAAGTGATGAGTTC
CTGAGGGAAGACCTCAATTACCATGACCCAACAGTGAAACACAGCACCTTCCATGGTGAGGATAAGCTCA
TCAGCGTGGAGGACCTGTGGAAGGCATGGAAGTCATCAGAAGTATACAATTGGACCGTGGATGAGGTGGT
ACAGTGGCTGATCACATATGTGGAGCTGCCTCAGTATGAGGAGACCTTCCGGAAGCTGCAGCTCAGTGGC
CATGCCATGCCAAGGCTGGCTGTCACCAACACCACCATGACAGGGACTGTGCTGAAGATGACAGACCGGA
GTCATCGGCAGAAGCTGCAGCTGAAGGCTCTGGATACAGTGCTCTTTGGGCCTCCTCTCTTGACTCGCCA
TAATCACCTCAAGGACTTCATGCTGGTGGTGTCTATCGTTATTGGTGTGGGCGGCTGCTGGTTTGCCTAT
ATCCAGAACCGTTACTCCAAGGAGCACATGAAGAAGATGATGAAGGACTTGGAGGGGTTACACCGAGCTG
AGCAGAGTCTGCATGACCTTCAGGAAAGGCTGCACAAGGCCCAGGAGGAGCACCGCACAGTGGAGGTGGA
GAAGGTCCATCTGGAAAAGAAGCTGCGCGATGAGATCAACCTTGCTAAGCAGGAAGCCCAGCGGCTGAAG
GAGCTGCGGGAGGGTACTGAGAATGAGCGGAGCCGCCAAAAATATGCTGAGGAGGAGTTGGAGCAGGTTC
GGGAGGCCTTGAGGAAAGCAGAGAAGGAGCTAGAATCTCACAGCTCATGGTATGCTCCAGAGGCCCTTCA
GAAGTGGCTGCAGCTGACACATGAGGTGGAGGTGCAATATTACAACATCAAGAAGCAAAATGCTGAGAAG
CAGCTGCTGGTGGCCAAGGAGGGGGCTGAGAAGATAAAAAAGAAGAGAAACACACTCTTTGGCACCTTCC
ACGTGGCCCACAGCTCTTCCCTGGATGATGTAGATCATAAAATTCTAACAGCTAAGCAAGCACTGAGCGA
GGTGACAGCAGCATTGCGGGAGCGCCTGCACCGCTGGCAACAGATCGAGATCCTCTGTGGCTTCCAGATT
GTCAACAACCCTGGCATCCACTCACTGGTGGCTGCCCTCAACATAGACCCCAGCTGGATGGGCAGTACAC
GCCCCAACCCTGCTCACTTCATCATGACTGACGACGTGGATGACATGGATGAGGAGATTGTGTCTCCCTT
GTCCATGCAGTCCCCTAGCCTGCAGAGCAGTGTTCGGCAGCGCCTGACGGAGCCACAGCATGGCCTGGGA
TCTCAGAGGGATTTGACCCATTCCGATTCGGAGTCCTCCCTCCACATGAGTGACCGCCAGCGTGTGGCCC
CCAAACCTCCTCAGATGAGCCGTGCTGCAGACGAGGCTCTCAATGCCATGACTTCCAATGGCAGCCACCG
GCTGATCGAGGGGGTCCACCCAGGGTCTCTGGTGGAGAAACTGCCTGACAGCCCTGCCCTGGCCAAGAAG
GCATTACTGGCGCTGAACCATGGGCTGGACAAGGCCCACAGCCTGATGGAGCTGAGCCCCTCAGCCCCAC
CTGGTGGCTCTCCACATTTGGATTCTTCCCGTTCTCACAGCCCCAGCTCCCCAGACCCAGACACACCATC
TCCAGTTGGGGACAGCCGAGCCCTGCAAGCCAGCCGAAACACACGCATTCCCCACCTGGCTGGCAAGAAG
GCTGTGGCTGAGGAGGATAATGGCTCTATTGGCGAGGAAACAGACTCCAGCCCAGGCCGGAAGAAGTTTC
CCCTCAAAATCTTTAAGAAGCCTCTTAAGAAGCGAATTCTGCAGTCGACGGTACCGCGGGCCCGGGATCC
ACCGGTCGCCACCATGGTGAGCAAGGGCGAGGAGCTGTTCACCGGGGTGGTGCCCATCCTGGTCGAGCTG
GACGGCGACGTAAACGGCCACAAGTTCAGCGTGTCCGGCGAGGGCGAGGGCGATGCCACCTACGGCAAGC
TGACCCTGAAGTTCATCTGCACCACCGGCAAGCTGCCCGTGCCCTGGCCCACCCTCGTGACCACCTTCGG
CTACGGCCTGCAGTGCTTCGCCCGCTACCCCGACCACATGAAGCAGCACGACTTCTTCAAGTCCGCCATG
CCCGAAGGCTACGTCCAGGAGCGCACCATCTTCTTCAAGGACGACGGCAACTACAAGACCCGCGCCGAGG
TGAAGTTCGAGGGCGACACCCTGGTGAACCGCATCGAGCTGAAGGGCATCGACTTCAAGGAGGACGGCAA
CATCCTGGGGCACAAGCTGGAGTACAACTACAACAGCCACAACGTCTATATCATGGCCGACAAGCAGAAG
AACGGCATCAAGGTGAACTTCAAGATCCGCCACAACATCGAGGACGGCAGCGTGCAGCTCGCCGACCACT
ACCAGCAGAACACCCCCATCGGCGACGGCCCCGTGCTGCTGCCCGACAACCACTACCTGAGCTACCAGTC
CAAGCTGAGCAAAGACCCCAACGAGAAGCGCGATCACATGGTCCTGCTGGAGTTCGTGACCGCCGCCGGG
ATCACTCTCGGCATGGACGAGCTGTACAAGTAAAGCGGCCGCTGACTACAAGGACGACGATGACAAGTGA
GAATTGTCGAACGGGCCGCTTACCCATACGATGTTCCGGATTACGCTTACCCATATGATGTTCCGGATTA
CGCTTAACTAGAGTGAGGGTCCCCACCTGGGACCCTTGAGAGTATCAGGTCTCCCACGTGGGAGACAAGA
AATCCCTGTTTAATATTTAACGAATTCTACCGGGTAGGGGAGGCGCTTTTCCCAAGGCAGTCTGGAGCAT
GCGCTTTAGCAGCCCCGCTGGGCACTTGGCGCTACACAAGTGGCCTCTGGCCTCGCACACATTCCACATC
CACCGGTAGGCGCCAACCGGCTCCGTTCTTTGGTGGCCCCTTCGCGCCACCTTCTACTCCTCCCCTAGTC
AGGAAGTTCCCCCCCGCCCCGCAGCTCGCGTCGTGCAGGACGTGACAAATGGAAGTAGCACGTCTCACTA
GTCTCGTGCAGATGGACAGCACCGCTGAGCAATGGAAGCGGGTAGGCCTTTGGGGCAGCGGCCAATAGCA
GCTTTGCTCCTTCGCTTTCTGGGCTCAGAGGCTGGGAAGGGGTGGGTCCGGGGGCGGGCTCAGGGGCGGG
CTCAGGGGCGGGGCGGGCGCCCGAAGGTCCTCCGGAGGCCCGGCATTCTGCACGCTTCAAAAGCGCACGT
CTGCCGCGCTGTTCTCCTCTTCCTCATCTCCGGGCCTTTCGACCTGCAGCCCAAGCTTACCATGACCGAG
TACAAGCCCACGGTGCGCCTCGCCACCCGCGACGACGTCCCCAGGGCCGTACGCACCCTCGCCGCCGCGT
TCGCCGACTACCCCGCCACGCGCCACACCGTCGATCCGGACCGCCACATCGAGCGGGTCACCGAGCTGCA
AGAACTCTTCCTCACGCGCGTCGGGCTCGACATCGGCAAGGTGTGGGTCGCGGACGACGGCGCCGCGGTG
GCGGTCTGGACCACGCCGGAGAGCGTCGAAGCGGGGGCGGTGTTCGCCGAGATCGGCCCGCGCATGGCCG
AGTTGAGCGGTTCCCGGCTGGCCGCGCAGCAACAGATGGAAGGCCTCCTGGCGCCGCACCGGCCCAAGGA
GCCCGCGTGGTTCCTGGCCACCGTCGGCGTCTCGCCCGACCACCAGGGCAAGGGTCTGGGCAGCGCCGTC
GTGCTCCCCGGAGTGGAGGCGGCCGAGCGCGCCGGGGTGCCCGCCTTCCTGGAGACCTCCGCGCCCCGCA
ACCTCCCCTTCTACGAGCGGCTCGGCTTCACCGTCACCGCCGACGTCGAGGTGCCCGAAGGACCGCGCAC
CTGGTGCATGACCCGCAAGCCCGGTGCCTGACGCCCGCCCCACGACCCGCAGCGCCCGACCGAAAGGAGC
GCACGACCCCATGCATCGATAAAATAAAAGATTTTATTTAGTCTCCAGAAAAAGGGGGGAATGAAAGACC
CCACCTGTAGGTTTGGCAAGCTAGCTTAAGTAACGCCATTTTGCAAGGCATGGAAAATACATAACTGAGA
ATAGAGAAGTTCAGATCAAGGTTAGGAACAGAGAGACAGCAGAATATGGGCCAAACAGGATATCTGTGGT
AAGCAGTTCCTGCCCCGGCTCAGGGCCAAGAACAGATGGTCCCCAGATGCGGTCCCGCCCTCAGCAGTTT
CTAGAGAACCATCAGATGTTTCCAGGGTGCCCCAAGGACCTGAAATGACCCTGTGCCTTATTTGAACTAA
CCAATCAGTTCGCTTCTCGCTTCTGTTCGCGCGCTTCTGCTCCCCGAGCTCAATAAAAGAGCCCACAACC
CCTCACTCGGCGCGCCAGTCCTCCGATAGACTGCGTCGCCCGGGTACCCGTGTATCCAATAAACCCTCTT
GCAGTTGCATCCGACTTGTGGTCTCGCTGTTCCTTGGGAGGGTCTCCTCTGAGTGATTGACTACCCGTCA
GCGGGGGTCTTTCATGGGTAACAGTTTCTTGAAGTTGGAGAACAACATTCTGAGGGTAGGAGTCGAATAT
TAAGTAATCCTGACTCAATTAGCCACTGTTTTGAATCCACATACTCCAATACTCCTGAAATAGTTCATTA
TGGACAGCGCAGAAAGAGCTGGGGAGAATTGTGAAATTGTTATCCGCTCACAATTCCACACAACATACGA
GCCGGAAGCATAAAGTGTAAAGCCTGGGGTGCCTAATGAGTGAGCTAACTCACATTAATTGCGTTGCGCT
CACTGCCCGCTTTCCAGTCGGGAAACCTGTCGTGCCAGCTGCATTAATGAATCGGCCAACGCGCGGGGAG
AGGCGGTTTGCGTATTGGGCGCTCTTCCGCTTCCTCGCTCACTGACTCGCTGCGCTCGGTCGTTCGGCTG
CGGCGAGCGGTATCAGCTCACTCAAAGGCGGTAATACGGTTATCCACAGAATCAGGGGATAACGCAGGAA
AGAACATGTGAGCAAAAGGCCAGCAAAAGGCCAGGAACCGTAAAAAGGCCGCGTTGCTGGCGTTTTTCCA
TAGGCTCCGCCCCCCTGACGAGCATCACAAAAATCGACGCTCAAGTCAGAGGTGGCGAAACCCGACAGGA
CTATAAAGATACCAGGCGTTTCCCCCTGGAAGCTCCCTCGTGCGCTCTCCTGTTCCGACCCTGCCGCTTA
CCGGATACCTGTCCGCCTTTCTCCCTTCGGGAAGCGTGGCGCTTTCTCATAGCTCACGCTGTAGGTATCT
CAGTTCGGTGTAGGTCGTTCGCTCCAAGCTGGGCTGTGTGCACGAACCCCCCGTTCAGCCCGACCGCTGC
GCCTTATCCGGTAACTATCGTCTTGAGTCCAACCCGGTAAGACACGACTTATCGCCACTGGCAGCAGCCA
CTGGTAACAGGATTAGCAGAGCGAGGTATGTAGGCGGTGCTACAGAGTTCTTGAAGTGGTGGCCTAACTA
CGGCTACACTAGAAGAACAGTATTTGGTATCTGCGCTCTGCTGAAGCCAGTTACCTTCGGAAAAAGAGTT
GGTAGCTCTTGATCCGGCAAACAAACCACCGCTGGTAGCGGTGGTTTTTTTGTTTGCAAGCAGCAGATTA
CGCGCAGAAAAAAAGGATCTCAAGAAGATCCTTTGATCTTTTCTACGGGGTCTGACGCTCAGTGGAACGA
AAACTCACGTTAAGGGATTTTGGTCATGAGATTATCAAAAAGGATCTTCACCTAGATCCTTTTAAATTAA
AAATGAAGTTTTAAATCAATCTAAAGTATATATGAGTAAACTTGGTCTGACAGTTACCAATGCTTAATCA
GTGAGGCACCTATCTCAGCGATCTGTCTATTTCGTTCATCCATAGTTGCCTGACTCCCCGTCGTGTAGAT
AACTACGATACGGGAGGGCTTACCATCTGGCCCCAGTGCTGCAATGATACCGCGAGACCCACGCTCACCG
GCTCCAGATTTATCAGCAATAAACCAGCCAGCCGGAAGGGCCGAGCGCAGAAGTGGTCCTGCAACTTTAT
CCGCCTCCATCCAGTCTATTAATTGTTGCCGGGAAGCTAGAGTAAGTAGTTCGCCAGTTAATAGTTTGCG
CAACGTTGTTGCCATTGCTACAGGCATCGTGGTGTCACGCTCGTCGTTTGGTATGGCTTCATTCAGCTCC
GGTTCCCAACGATCAAGGCGAGTTACATGATCCCCCATGTTGTGCAAAAAAGCGGTTAGCTCCTTCGGTC
CTCCGATCGTTGTCAGAAGTAAGTTGGCCGCAGTGTTATCACTCATGGTTATGGCAGCACTGCATAATTC
TCTTACTGTCATGCCATCCGTAAGATGCTTTTCTGTGACTGGTGAGTACTCAACCAAGTCATTCTGAGAA
TAGTGTATGCGGCGACCGAGTTGCTCTTGCCCGGCGTCAATACGGGATAATACCGCGCCACATAGCAGAA
CTTTAAAAGTGCTCATCATTGGAAAACGTTCTTCGGGGCGAAAACTCTCAAGGATCTTACCGCTGTTGAG
ATCCAGTTCGATGTAACCCACTCGTGCACCCAACTGATCTTCAGCATCTTTTACTTTCACCAGCGTTTCT
GGGTGAGCAAAAACAGGAAGGCAAAATGCCGCAAAAAAGGGAATAAGGGCGACACGGAAATGTTGAATAC
TCATACTCTTCCTTTTTCAATATTATTGAAGCATTTATCAGGGTTATTGTCTCATGAGCGGATACATATT
TGAATGTATTTAGAAAAATAAACAAATAGGGGTTCCGCGCACATTTCCCCGAAAAGTGCCACCTGACGTC
TAAGAAACCATTATTATCATGACATTAACCTATAAAAATAGGCGTATCACGAGGCCCTTTCGTCTCGCGC
GTTTCGG
