>Addgene plasmid #19754 | human STIM1 YFP | addgene partial sequence | sequence record 125098 | MSCV-rev 5'-CAGCGGGGCTGCTAAAGCGCATGC-3'
AGACCTGATACTCTCAAGGGTCCCAGGTGGGGACCCTCACTCTAGTTAAGCGTAATCCGGAACATCATAT
GGGTAAGCGTAATCCGGAACATCGTATGGGTAAGCGGCCCGTTCGACAATTCTCACTTGTCATCGTCGTC
CTTGTAGTCAGCGGCCGCTTTACTTGTACAGCTCGTCCATGCCGAGAGTGATCCCGGCGGCGGTCACGAA
CTCCAGCAGGACCATGTGATCGCGCTTCTCGTTGGGGTCTTTGCTCAGCTTGGACTGGTAGCTCAGGTAG
TGGTTGTCGGGCAGCAGCACGGGGCCGTCGCCGATGGGGGTGTTCTGCTGGTAGTGGTCGGCGAGCTGCA
CGCTGCCGTCCTCGATGTTGTGGCGGATCTTGAAGTTCACCTTGATGCCG
