>Addgene plasmid #19754 | human STIM1 YFP | addgene partial sequence | sequence record 126459 | EXFP-internal-R 5'-GAACTCCAGCAGGACCATGT-3'
TGGACTGGTAGCTCAGGTAGTGGTTGTCGGGCAGCAGCACGGGGCCGTCGCCGATGGGGGTGTTCTGCTG
GTAGTGGTCGGCGAGCTGCACGCTGCCGTCCTCGATGTTGTGGCGGATCTTGAAGTTCACCTTGATGCCG
TTCTTCTGCTTGTCGGCCATGATATAGACGTTGTGGCTGTTGTAGTTGTACTCCAGCTTGTGCCCCAGGA
TGTTGCCGTCCTCCTTGAAGTCGATGCCCTTCAGCTCGATGCGGTTCACCAGGGTGTCGCCCTCGAACTT
CACCTCGGCGCGGGTCTTGTAGTTGCCGTCGTCCTTGAAGAAGATGGTGCGCTCCTGGACGTAGCCTTCG
GGCATGGCGGACTTGAAGAAGTCGTGCTGCTTCATGTGGTCGGGGTAGCGGGCGAAGCACTGCAGGCCGT
AGCCGAAGGTGGTCACGAGGGTGGGCCAGGGCACGGGCAGCTTGCCGGTGGTGCAGATGAACTTCAGGGT
CAGCTTGCCGTAGGTGGCATCGCCCTCGCCCTCGCCGGACACGCTGAACTTGTGGCCGTTTACGTCGCCG
TCCAGCTCGACCAGGATGGGCACCACCCCGGTGAACAGCTCCTCGCCCTTGCTCACCATGGTGGCGACCG
GTGGATCCCGGGCCCGCGGTACCGTCGACTGCAGAATTCGCTTCTTAAGAGGCTTCTTAAAGATTTTGAG
GGGAAACTTCTTCCGGCCTGGGCTGGAGTCTGTTTCCTCGCCAATAGAGCCATTATCCTCCTCAGCCACA
GCCTTCTTGCCAGCCAGGTGGGGAATGCGTGTGTTTCGGCTGGCTTGCAGGGCTCGGCTGTCCCCAACTG
GAGATGGTGTGTCTGGGTCTGGGGAGCTGGGG
